Addgene plasmid #203245: B*52:01:01:01
Purpose: Overexpress HLA allele
Depositing lab: Derin Keskin & Catherine Wu. Depositing organization: Dana-Farber Cancer Institute. Publication: A large peptidome dataset improves HLA class I epitope prediction across most of the human population. Sarkizova S, Klaeger S, Le PM, Li LW, Oliveira G, Keshishian H, Hartigan CR, Zhang W, Braun DA, Ligon KL, Bachireddy P, Zervantonakis IK, Rosenbluth JM, Ouspenskaia T, Law T, Justesen S, Stevens J, Lane WJ, Eisenhaure T, Lan Zhang G, Clauser KR, Hacohen N, Carr SA, Wu CJ, Keskin DB. Nat Biotechnol. 2020 Feb;38(2):199-209. doi: 10.1038/s41587-019-0322-9. Epub 2019 Dec 16. PubMed 31844290.
Backbone
  Vector backbone: pcDNA-3
  Vector type: Mammalian Expression
Growth in bacteria
  Bacterial resistance: Ampicillin, 100 μg/mL
  Growth temperature: 37°C
  Growth strain: NEB Stable
  Copy number: High Copy
Gene/Insert
  Gene/Insert name: B*52:01:01:01
  Species: H. sapiens (human)
  Entrez Gene: HLA-B (a.k.a. AS, B-4901, HLAB)
  Cloning method: Restriction Enzyme; 5′ cloning site BamHI (unknown if destroyed); 3′ cloning site EcoRI (unknown if destroyed)
  Sequencing primers: 5′ unknown
Terms and licenses: Academic/Nonprofit Terms; Industry Terms: Not Available to Industry
Depositor comments: Shortname from TIGL: K18
How to cite: B*52:01:01:01 was a gift from Derin Keskin & Catherine Wu (Addgene plasmid # 203245 ; http://n2t.net/addgene:203245 ; RRID:Addgene_203245)
