[The description below was written by a language model from this plasmid's Addgene catalogue record and pLannotate feature annotations shown in this document.]
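Description:
B*52:01:01:01 is a mammalian expression plasmid built on the pcDNA-3 backbone that carries the human HLA-B class I heavy chain allele B\*52:01:01:01, cloned between BamHI and EcoRI sites. The full sequence record is about 6.5 kb. In bacteria the plasmid replicates at high copy from a ColE1/pUC-type origin and is selected with ampicillin through the β-lactamase gene and its native promoter. An f1 origin is also present, along with short remnants of lac regulatory sequences and a pBR322 bom fragment that are backbone leftovers with no role in expression.

The HLA-B open reading frame of roughly 1.1 kb sits downstream of the human cytomegalovirus immediate early enhancer and promoter and is followed by the bovine growth hormone polyadenylation signal, giving strong constitutive transcription in transfected mammalian cells. A T7 promoter lies between the CMV promoter and the insert, which would allow in vitro transcription. No epitope tag or reporter is annotated, so the allele appears to be expressed in untagged form. The automated annotation labels the coding sequence generically as HLA-B and quotes a note about a different allele, which reflects the reference database entry rather than the identity of this insert. A short hit to a truncated HIV-1 LTR at the promoter junction is likewise only a small fragment match. A separate cassette with the SV40 early promoter, the neomycin phosphotransferase gene and the SV40 poly(A) signal permits G418 selection of stable transfectants.

The stated purpose is overexpression of a single HLA allele. This is consistent with its associated study, which profiled HLA class I peptidomes to improve epitope prediction.
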