Features (pLannotate 1.2.2; 20 found; start..end, strand, type, name):
     28..80      -  misc_feature   bom (fragment): basis of mobility region from pBR322
    235..614     +  enhancer       CMV enhancer: human cytomegalovirus immediate early enhancer
    615..818     +  promoter       CMV promoter: human cytomegalovirus (CMV) immediate early promoter
    814..847     +  LTR            5' LTR (truncated) (fragment): truncated 5' long terminal repeat (LTR) from HIV-1
    863..881     +  promoter       T7 promoter: promoter for bacteriophage T7 RNA polymerase
    923..2008    +  CDS            HLA-B: HLAB_HUMAN - Also known as HLAB. Experimental evidence at protein level: Swiss-Prot protein existence level 1. Allele B*67:01: Displays peptides sharing a common signature motif, namely a Pro residue at position 2 and Leu anchor residue at the C-terminus. From Homo sapiens (Human).
   2049..2273    +  polyA_signal   bGH poly(A) signal: bovine growth hormone polyadenylation signal
   2277..2298    +  promoter       SV40 promoter (fragment): SV40 enhancer and early promoter
   2319..2747    +  rep_origin     f1 ori (sequence partly withheld): f1 bacteriophage origin of replication; arrow indicates direction of (+) strand synthesis
   2761..3090    +  promoter       SV40 promoter: SV40 enhancer and early promoter
   3157..3948    +  CDS            neo: KKA2_KLEPN - Also known as kan, nptII. Experimental evidence at protein level: Swiss-Prot protein existence level 1. Resistance to kanamycin, neomycin, paromomycin, ribostamycin, butirosin and gentamicin B. From Klebsiella pneumoniae.
   3972..4130    +  CDS            ble (fragment): BLE_KLEPN - Experimental evidence at protein level: Swiss-Prot protein existence level 1. Binding protein with a strong affinity to the bleomycin family of antibiotics. Binds to CL990; an antimitotic-antibiotic compound. From Klebsiella pneumoniae.
   4125..4246    +  polyA_signal   SV40 poly(A) signal: SV40 polyadenylation signal
   4319..4335    -  protein_bind   lac operator: The lac repressor binds to the lac operator to inhibit transcription in E. coli. This inhibition can be relieved by adding lactose or isopropyl-β-D-thiogalactopyranoside (IPTG). lac repressor encoded by lacI
   4343..4373    -  promoter       lac promoter: promoter for the E. coli lac operon
   4388..4409    -  protein_bind   CAP binding site: CAP binding activates transcription in the presence of cAMP. E. coli catabolite activator protein
   4422..4514    -  CDS            lacI (fragment): lac repressor; lacI; The lac repressor binds to the lac operator to inhibit transcription in E. coli. This inhibition can be relieved by adding lactose or isopropyl-β-D-thiogalactopyranoside (IPTG).
   4697..5285    -  rep_origin     ori: high-copy-number ColE1/pMB1/pBR322/pUC origin of replication
   5456..6316    -  CDS            AmpR: β-lactamase; bla; confers resistance to ampicillin, carbenicillin, and related antibiotics
   6317..6421    -  promoter       AmpR promoter: bla
>Addgene plasmid #203245 | B*52:01:01:01 | addgene full sequence | sequence record 399812 | Addgene NGS Result
GACGGATCGGGAGATCTCCCGATCCCCTATGGTGCACTCTCAGTACAATCTGCTCTGATGCCGCATAGTT
AAGCCAGTATCTGCTCCCTGCTTGTGTGTTGGAGGTCGCTGAGTAGTGCGCGAGCAAAATTTAAGCTACA
ACAAGGCAAGGCTTGACCGACAATTGCATGAAGAATCTGCTTAGGGTTAGGCGTTTTGCGCTGCTTCGCG
ATGTACGGGCCAGATATACGCGTTGACATTGATTATTGACTAGTTATTAATAGTAATCAATTACGGGGTC
ATTAGTTCATAGCCCATATATGGAGTTCCGCGTTACATAACTTACGGTAAATGGCCCGCCTGGCTGACCG
CCCAACGACCCCCGCCCATTGACGTCAATAATGACGTATGTTCCCATAGTAACGCCAATAGGGACTTTCC
ATTGACGTCAATGGGTGGAGTATTTACGGTAAACTGCCCACTTGGCAGTACATCAAGTGTATCATATGCC
AAGTACGCCCCCTATTGACGTCAATGACGGTAAATGGCCCGCCTGGCATTATGCCCAGTACATGACCTTA
TGGGACTTTCCTACTTGGCAGTACATCTACGTATTAGTCATCGCTATTACCATGGTGATGCGGTTTTGGC
AGTACATCAATGGGCGTGGATAGCGGTTTGACTCACGGGGATTTCCAAGTCTCCACCCCATTGACGTCAA
TGGGAGTTTGTTTTGGCACCAAAATCAACGGGACTTTCCAAAATGTCGTAACAACTCCGCCCCATTGACG
CAAATGGGCGGTAGGCGTGTACGGTGGGAGGTCTATATAAGCAGAGCTCTCTGGCTAACTAGAGAACCCA
CTGCTTACTGGCTTATCGAAATTAATACGACTCACTATAGGGAGACCCAAGCTGGCTAGCGTTTAAACTT
AAGCTTGCCACCATGCGGGTCACGGCGCCCCGAACCGTCCTCCTGCTGCTCTGGGGGGCAGTGGCCCTGA
CCGAGACCTGGGCCGGCTCCCACTCCATGAGGTATTTCTACACCGCCATGTCCCGGCCCGGCCGCGGGGA
GCCCCGCTTCATCGCAGTGGGCTACGTGGACGACACCCAGTTCGTGAGGTTCGACAGCGACGCCGCGAGT
CCGAGGACGGAGCCCCGGGCGCCATGGATAGAGCAGGAGGGGCCGGAGTATTGGGACCGGGAGACACAGA
TCTCCAAGACCAACACACAGACTTACCGAGAGAACCTGCGGATCGCGCTCCGCTACTACAACCAGAGCGA
GGCCGGGTCTCACACTTGGCAGACGATGTATGGCTGCGACGTGGGGCCGGACGGGCGCCTCCTCCGCGGG
CATAACCAGTACGCCTACGACGGCAAAGATTACATCGCCCTGAACGAGGACCTGAGCTCCTGGACCGCGG
CGGACACCGCGGCTCAGATCACCCAGCGCAAGTGGGAGGCGGCCCGTGAGGCGGAGCAGCTGAGAGCCTA
CCTGGAGGGCCTGTGCGTGGAGTGGCTCCGCAGACACCTGGAGAACGGGAAGGAGACGCTGCAGCGCGCG
GACCCCCCAAAGACACACGTGACCCACCACCCCGTCTCTGACCATGAGGCCACCCTGAGGTGCTGGGCCC
TGGGCTTCTACCCTGCGGAGATCACACTGACCTGGCAGCGGGATGGCGAGGACCAAACTCAGGACACTGA
GCTTGTGGAGACCAGACCAGCAGGAGATAGAACCTTCCAGAAGTGGGCAGCTGTGGTGGTGCCTTCTGGA
GAAGAGCAGAGATACACATGCCATGTACAGCATGAGGGGCTGCCGAAGCCCCTCACCCTGAGATGGGAGC
CATCTTCCCAGTCCACCATCCCCATCGTGGGCATTGTTGCTGGCCTGGCTGTCCTAGCAGTTGTGGTCAT
CGGAGCTGTGGTCGCTACTGTGATGTGTAGGAGGAAGAGCTCAGGTGGAAAAGGAGGGAGCTACTCTCAG
GCTGCGTCCAGCGACAGTGCCCAGGGCTCTGATGTGTCTCTCACAGCTTGATCTAGAGGGCCCGTTTAAA
CCCGCTGATCAGCCTCGACTGTGCCTTCTAGTTGCCAGCCATCTGTTGTTTGCCCCTCCCCCGTGCCTTC
CTTGACCCTGGAAGGTGCCACTCCCACTGTCCTTTCCTAATAAAATGAGGAAATTGCATCGCATTGTCTG
AGTAGGTGTCATTCTATTCTGGGGGGTGGGGTGGGGCAGGACAGCAAGGGGGAGGATTGGGAAGACAATA
GCAGGCATGCTGGGGATGCGGTGGGCTCTATGGCTTCTGAGGCGGAAAGAACCAGCTGGGGCTCTAGGGG
GTATCCCC
[124 nt withheld, positions 2319-2442]
C
[91 nt withheld, positions 2444-2534]
A
[49 nt withheld, positions 2536-2584]
CCTTTGACGTTGGAGTCCACGTTCTTT
[37 nt withheld, positions 2612-2648]
ACCCTATCTCGGTCTATTCTTTTGATTTATAAGGGATTTTGCCGATTTCGGCCTATTGGTTAAAAAATGA
GCTGATTTAACAAAAATTTAACGCGAATTAATTCTGTGGAATGTGTGTCAGTTAGGGTGTGGAAAGTCCC
CAGGCTCCCCAGCAGGCAGAAGTATGCAAAGCATGCATCTCAATTAGTCAGCAACCAGGTGTGGAAAGTC
CCCAGGCTCCCCAGCAGGCAGAAGTATGCAAAGCATGCATCTCAATTAGTCAGCAACCATAGTCCCGCCC
CTAACTCCGCCCATCCCGCCCCTAACTCCGCCCAGTTCCGCCCATTCTCCGCCCCATGGCTGACTAATTT
TTTTTATTTATGCAGAGGCCGAGGCCGCCTCTGCCTCTGAGCTATTCCAGAAGTAGTGAGGAGGCTTTTT
TGGAGGCCTAGGCTTTTGCAAAAAGCTCCCGGGAGCTTGTATATCCATTTTCGGATCTGATCAAGAGACA
GGATGAGGATCGTTTCGCATGATTGAACAAGATGGATTGCACGCAGGTTCTCCGGCCGCTTGGGTGGAGA
GGCTATTCGGCTATGACTGGGCACAACAGACAATCGGCTGCTCTGATGCCGCCGTGTTCCGGCTGTCAGC
GCAGGGGCGCCCGGTTCTTTTTGTCAAGACCGACCTGTCCGGTGCCCTGAATGAACTGCAGGACGAGGCA
GCGCGGCTATCGTGGCTGGCCACGACGGGCGTTCCTTGCGCAGCTGTGCTCGACGTTGTCACTGAAGCGG
GAAGGGACTGGCTGCTATTGGGCGAAGTGCCGGGGCAGGATCTCCTGTCATCTCACCTTGCTCCTGCCGA
GAAAGTATCCATCATGGCTGATGCAATGCGGCGGCTGCATACGCTTGATCCGGCTACCTGCCCATTCGAC
CACCAAGCGAAACATCGCATCGAGCGAGCACGTACTCGGATGGAAGCCGGTCTTGTCGATCAGGATGATC
TGGACGAAGAGCATCAGGGGCTCGCGCCAGCCGAACTGTTCGCCAGGCTCAAGGCGCGCATGCCCGACGG
CGAGGATCTCGTCGTGACCCATGGCGATGCCTGCTTGCCGAATATCATGGTGGAAAATGGCCGCTTTTCT
GGATTCATCGACTGTGGCCGGCTGGGTGTGGCGGACCGCTATCAGGACATAGCGTTGGCTACCCGTGATA
TTGCTGAAGAGCTTGGCGGCGAATGGGCTGACCGCTTCCTCGTGCTTTACGGTATCGCCGCTCCCGATTC
GCAGCGCATCGCCTTCTATCGCCTTCTTGACGAGTTCTTCTGAGCGGGACTCTGGGGTTCGAAATGACCG
ACCAAGCGACGCCCAACCTGCCATCACGAGATTTCGATTCCACCGCCGCCTTCTATGAAAGGTTGGGCTT
CGGAATCGTTTTCCGGGACGCCGGCTGGATGATCCTCCAGCGCGGGGATCTCATGCTGGAGTTCTTCGCC
CACCCCAACTTGTTTATTGCAGCTTATAATGGTTACAAATAAAGCAATAGCATCACAAATTTCACAAATA
AAGCATTTTTTTCACTGCATTCTAGTTGTGGTTTGTCCAAACTCATCAATGTATCTTATCATGTCTGTAT
ACCGTCGACCTCTAGCTAGAGCTTGGCGTAATCATGGTCATAGCTGTTTCCTGTGTGAAATTGTTATCCG
CTCACAATTCCACACAACATACGAGCCGGAAGCATAAAGTGTAAAGCCTGGGGTGCCTAATGAGTGAGCT
AACTCACATTAATTGCGTTGCGCTCACTGCCCGCTTTCCAGTCGGGAAACCTGTCGTGCCAGCTGCATTA
ATGAATCGGCCAACGCGCGGGGAGAGGCGGTTTGCGTATTGGGCGCTCTTCCGCTTCCTCGCTCACTGAC
TCGCTGCGCTCGGTCGTTCGGCTGCGGCGAGCGGTATCAGCTCACTCAAAGGCGGTAATACGGTTATCCA
CAGAATCAGGGGATAACGCAGGAAAGAACATGTGAGCAAAAGGCCAGCAAAAGGCCAGGAACCGTAAAAA
GGCCGCGTTGCTGGCGTTTTTCCATAGGCTCCGCCCCCCTGACGAGCATCACAAAAATCGACGCTCAAGT
CAGAGGTGGCGAAACCCGACAGGACTATAAAGATACCAGGCGTTTCCCCCTGGAAGCTCCCTCGTGCGCT
CTCCTGTTCCGACCCTGCCGCTTACCGGATACCTGTCCGCCTTTCTCCCTTCGGGAAGCGTGGCGCTTTC
TCATAGCTCACGCTGTAGGTATCTCAGTTCGGTGTAGGTCGTTCGCTCCAAGCTGGGCTGTGTGCACGAA
CCCCCCGTTCAGCCCGACCGCTGCGCCTTATCCGGTAACTATCGTCTTGAGTCCAACCCGGTAAGACACG
ACTTATCGCCACTGGCAGCAGCCACTGGTAACAGGATTAGCAGAGCGAGGTATGTAGGCGGTGCTACAGA
GTTCTTGAAGTGGTGGCCTAACTACGGCTACACTAGAAGAACAGTATTTGGTATCTGCGCTCTGCTGAAG
CCAGTTACCTTCGGAAAAAGAGTTGGTAGCTCTTGATCCGGCAAACAAACCACCGCTGGTAGCGGTGGTT
TTTTTGTTTGCAAGCAGCAGATTACGCGCAGAAAAAAAGGATCTCAAGAAGATCCTTTGATCTTTTCTAC
GGGGTCTGACGCTCAGTGGAACGAAAACTCACGTTAAGGGATTTTGGTCATGAGATTATCAAAAAGGATC
TTCACCTAGATCCTTTTAAATTAAAAATGAAGTTTTAAATCAATCTAAAGTATATATGAGTAAACTTGGT
CTGACAGTTACCAATGCTTAATCAGTGAGGCACCTATCTCAGCGATCTGTCTATTTCGTTCATCCATAGT
TGCCTGACTCCCCGTCGTGTAGATAACTACGATACGGGAGGGCTTACCATCTGGCCCCAGTGCTGCAATG
ATACCGCGAGACCCACGCTCACCGGCTCCAGATTTATCAGCAATAAACCAGCCAGCCGGAAGGGCCGAGC
GCAGAAGTGGTCCTGCAACTTTATCCGCCTCCATCCAGTCTATTAATTGTTGCCGGGAAGCTAGAGTAAG
TAGTTCGCCAGTTAATAGTTTGCGCAACGTTGTTGCCATTGCTACAGGCATCGTGGTGTCACGCTCGTCG
TTTGGTATGGCTTCATTCAGCTCCGGTTCCCAACGATCAAGGCGAGTTACATGATCCCCCATGTTGTGCA
AAAAAGCGGTTAGCTCCTTCGGTCCTCCGATCGTTGTCAGAAGTAAGTTGGCCGCAGTGTTATCACTCAT
GGTTATGGCAGCACTGCATAATTCTCTTACTGTCATGCCATCCGTAAGATGCTTTTCTGTGACTGGTGAG
TACTCAACCAAGTCATTCTGAGAATAGTGTATGCGGCGACCGAGTTGCTCTTGCCCGGCGTCAATACGGG
ATAATACCGCGCCACATAGCAGAACTTTAAAAGTGCTCATCATTGGAAAACGTTCTTCGGGGCGAAAACT
CTCAAGGATCTTACCGCTGTTGAGATCCAGTTCGATGTAACCCACTCGTGCACCCAACTGATCTTCAGCA
TCTTTTACTTTCACCAGCGTTTCTGGGTGAGCAAAAACAGGAAGGCAAAATGCCGCAAAAAAGGGAATAA
GGGCGACACGGAAATGTTGAATACTCATACTCTTCCTTTTTCAATATTATTGAAGCATTTATCAGGGTTA
TTGTCTCATGAGCGGATACATATTTGAATGTATTTAGAAAAATAAACAAATAGGGGTTCCGCGCACATTT
CCCCGAAAAGTGCCACCTGACGTC
