>Addgene plasmid #203245 | B*52:01:01:01 | depositor partial sequence | sequence record 394180 | HLA:HLA00362 B*52:01:01:01 1089 bp (K18)
ATGCGGGTCACGGCGCCCCGAACCGTCCTCCTGCTGCTCTGGGGGGCAGTGGCCCTGACCGAGACCTGGG
CCGGCTCCCACTCCATGAGGTATTTCTACACCGCCATGTCCCGGCCCGGCCGCGGGGAGCCCCGCTTCAT
CGCAGTGGGCTACGTGGACGACACCCAGTTCGTGAGGTTCGACAGCGACGCCGCGAGTCCGAGGACGGAG
CCCCGGGCGCCATGGATAGAGCAGGAGGGGCCGGAGTATTGGGACCGGGAGACACAGATCTCCAAGACCA
ACACACAGACTTACCGAGAGAACCTGCGGATCGCGCTCCGCTACTACAACCAGAGCGAGGCCGGGTCTCA
CACTTGGCAGACGATGTATGGCTGCGACGTGGGGCCGGACGGGCGCCTCCTCCGCGGGCATAACCAGTAC
GCCTACGACGGCAAAGATTACATCGCCCTGAACGAGGACCTGAGCTCCTGGACCGCGGCGGACACCGCGG
CTCAGATCACCCAGCGCAAGTGGGAGGCGGCCCGTGAGGCGGAGCAGCTGAGAGCCTACCTGGAGGGCCT
GTGCGTGGAGTGGCTCCGCAGACACCTGGAGAACGGGAAGGAGACGCTGCAGCGCGCGGACCCCCCAAAG
ACACACGTGACCCACCACCCCGTCTCTGACCATGAGGCCACCCTGAGGTGCTGGGCCCTGGGCTTCTACC
CTGCGGAGATCACACTGACCTGGCAGCGGGATGGCGAGGACCAAACTCAGGACACTGAGCTTGTGGAGAC
CAGACCAGCAGGAGATAGAACCTTCCAGAAGTGGGCAGCTGTGGTGGTGCCTTCTGGAGAAGAGCAGAGA
TACACATGCCATGTACAGCATGAGGGGCTGCCGAAGCCCCTCACCCTGAGATGGGAGCCATCTTCCCAGT
CCACCATCCCCATCGTGGGCATTGTTGCTGGCCTGGCTGTCCTAGCAGTTGTGGTCATCGGAGCTGTGGT
CGCTACTGTGATGTGTAGGAGGAAGAGCTCAGGTGGAAAAGGAGGGAGCTACTCTCAGGCTGCGTCCAGC
GACAGTGCCCAGGGCTCTGATGTGTCTCTCACAGCTTGA
